Addgene plasmid #85862: AB.pCCL.sin.cPPT.GFP.miR-340-3p.sensor.PGK.dNGFR.WPRE
Purpose: Sensor Plasmid
Depositing lab: Brian Brown. Depositing organization: Icahn School of Medicine at Mount Sinai. Publication: High-throughput assessment of microRNA activity and function using microRNA sensor and decoy libraries. Mullokandov G, Baccarini A, Ruzo A, Jayaprakash AD, Tung N, Israelow B, Evans MJ, Sachidanandam R, Brown BD. Nat Methods. 2012 Jul 1;9(8):840-6. doi: 10.1038/nmeth.2078. PubMed 22751203.
Backbone
  Vector backbone: AB.pCCL.sin.cPPT.GFP.PGK.dNGFR.WPRE
  Backbone size w/o insert (bp): 9309
  Total vector size (bp): 9480
  Vector type: Lentiviral
  Selectable markers: eGFP, NGFR
Growth in bacteria
  Bacterial resistance: Ampicillin, 100 μg/mL
  Growth temperature: 37°C
  Growth strain: NEB Stable
  Copy number: High Copy
Gene/Insert
  Gene/Insert name: miR-340-3p Sensor
  Species: H. sapiens (human)
  Insert size (bp): 171
  Entrez Gene: MIR340 (a.k.a. MIRN340, hsa-mir-340, mir-340)
  Promoter: PGK
  Cloning method: Restriction Enzyme; 5′ cloning site NheI (not destroyed); 3′ cloning site AgeI (not destroyed)
  Sequencing primers: 5′ AACAGACATACAAACTAAAG
Terms and licenses: Academic/Nonprofit Terms; Industry Terms: Not Available to Industry
How to cite: AB.pCCL.sin.cPPT.GFP.miR-340-3p.sensor.PGK.dNGFR.WPRE was a gift from Brian Brown (Addgene plasmid # 85862 ; http://n2t.net/addgene:85862 ; RRID:Addgene_85862)
