[The description below was written by a language model from this plasmid's Addgene catalogue record and pLannotate feature annotations shown in this document.]
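Description:
AB.pCCL.sin.cPPT.GFP.miR-340-3p.sensor.PGK.dNGFR.WPRE is a third-generation-style, self-inactivating HIV-1 lentiviral transfer plasmid built as a fluorescent sensor of human miR-340-3p activity. It is maintained in E. coli as a high-copy plasmid through a ColE1/pUC-type origin with ampicillin resistance, and also carries an f1 origin and an SV40 origin. The viral genome is transcribed from a chimeric CMV enhancer/promoter fused to a truncated 5' LTR. It includes the Ψ packaging signal with a partial gag fragment, the RRE for Rev-dependent export, the cPPT/CTS, a WPRE and a ΔU3 3' LTR that disables LTR promoter activity after integration.

The payload is a bidirectional expression unit. The human PGK promoter drives a truncated NGFR (dNGFR) cell-surface marker in one direction. An adjacent minimal CMV promoter faces the opposite way and drives EGFP, which ends at an SV40 polyadenylation signal placed antisense to the viral genome. The 171 bp sensor insert was cloned between NheI and AgeI sites. It is not annotated in the feature table, but the unannotated gap between the EGFP coding sequence and that poly(A) signal suggests it lies in the EGFP 3' untranslated region. The record does not state the number or design of the target sites.

In this type of arrangement, active miR-340-3p in a transduced cell would suppress the GFP transcript, while dNGFR remains unaffected and serves as an internal reference for transduction and expression level. The GFP-to-NGFR ratio then reports microRNA activity. The plasmid comes from work on microRNA sensor and decoy libraries for high-throughput assessment of microRNA function. The sequenced record is slightly shorter than the catalogued total size.
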