Features (pLannotate 1.2.2; 34 found; start..end, strand, type, name):
      1..720     +  CDS            EGFP: the original enhanced GFP (Yang et al., 1996) mammalian codon-optimized
    950..969     +  misc_feature   MCS (fragment): pBluescript multiple cloning site
    997..1131    -  polyA_signal   SV40 poly(A) signal: SV40 polyadenylation signal
   1154..1238    -  CDS            large T antigen (fragment): large T antigen from SV40 (simian virus 40)
   1268..1385    -  misc_feature   cPPT/CTS: central polypurine tract and central termination sequence of HIV-1
   1404..1504    -  CDS            Rev (fragment): human immunodeficiency virus 1 (HIV-1) Rev protein; rev; enhances nuclear export of unspliced and incompletely spliced viral mRNAs
   1881..2114    -  misc_feature   RRE: The Rev response element (RRE) of HIV-1 allows for Rev-dependent mRNA export from the nucleus to the cytoplasm.
   2260..2623    -  CDS            HIV-1 gag (fragment): gag protein from human immunodeficiency virus 1; gag
   2607..2732    -  misc_feature   HIV-1 Ψ: packaging signal of human immunodeficiency virus type 1
   2779..2959    -  LTR            5' LTR (truncated): truncated 5' long terminal repeat (LTR) from HIV-1
   2974..3177    -  promoter       CMV promoter: human cytomegalovirus (CMV) immediate early promoter
   3178..3557    -  enhancer       CMV enhancer: human cytomegalovirus immediate early enhancer
   3658..3676    -  promoter       T3 promoter: promoter for bacteriophage T3 RNA polymerase
   3721..3737    -  protein_bind   lac operator: The lac repressor binds to the lac operator to inhibit transcription in E. coli. This inhibition can be relieved by adding lactose or isopropyl-β-D-thiogalactopyranoside (IPTG). lac repressor encoded by lacI
   3745..3775    -  promoter       lac promoter: promoter for the E. coli lac operon
   3790..3811    -  protein_bind   CAP binding site: CAP binding activates transcription in the presence of cAMP. E. coli catabolite activator protein
   3824..3916    -  CDS            lacI (fragment): lac repressor; lacI; The lac repressor binds to the lac operator to inhibit transcription in E. coli. This inhibition can be relieved by adding lactose or isopropyl-β-D-thiogalactopyranoside (IPTG).
   4099..4687    -  rep_origin     ori: high-copy-number ColE1/pMB1/pBR322/pUC origin of replication
   4858..5718    -  CDS            AmpR: β-lactamase; bla; confers resistance to ampicillin, carbenicillin, and related antibiotics
   5719..5823    -  promoter       AmpR promoter: bla
   5876..6304    -  rep_origin     f1 ori (sequence partly withheld): f1 bacteriophage origin of replication; arrow indicates direction of (+) strand synthesis
   6309..6464    -  CDS            lacZα (fragment): LacZα fragment of β-galactosidase; lacZ fragment
   6472..6490    +  promoter       T7 promoter: promoter for bacteriophage T7 RNA polymerase
   6511..6646    -  rep_origin     SV40 ori: SV40 origin of replication
   6686..6807    -  polyA_signal   SV40 poly(A) signal: SV40 polyadenylation signal
   6879..7112    -  LTR            3' LTR (ΔU3): self-inactivating 3' long terminal repeat (LTR) from HIV-1
   7114..7182    -  CDS            nef (fragment): NEF_HV1Z2 - Experimental evidence at protein level: Swiss-Prot protein existence level 1. Extracellular Nef protein targets CD4(+) T-lymphocytes for apoptosis by interacting with CXCR4 surface receptors. From Human immunodeficiency virus type 1 group M subtype D (isolate Z2/CDC-Z34) (HIV-1).
   7199..7787    -  misc_feature   WPRE: woodchuck hepatitis virus posttranscriptional regulatory element
   7801..7819    -  misc_feature   MCS (fragment): pUC18/19 multiple cloning site
   7822..8649    -  CDS            NGFR (fragment): TNR16_HUMAN - Also known as TNFRSF16. Experimental evidence at protein level: Swiss-Prot protein existence level 1. Low affinity receptor which can bind to NGF, BDNF, NTF3, and NTF4. Forms a heterodimeric receptor with SORCS2 that binds the precursor forms of NGF, BDNF and NTF3 with high affinity, and has much lower affinity for mature NGF and BDNF (PubMed:24908487). Plays an important role in differentiation and survival of specific neuronal populations during development (By similarity). Can mediate cell survival as well as cell death of neural cells. Plays a role in the inactivation of RHOA
   8764..8788    -  misc_feature   MCS (fragment): pBluescript multiple cloning site
   8791..9301    -  promoter       hPGK promoter: human phosphoglycerate kinase 1 promoter
   9304..9327    +  misc_feature   MCS (fragment): pBluescript multiple cloning site
   9329..9367    +  promoter       minimal CMV promoter: human cytomegalovirus (CMV) immediate early promoter
>Addgene plasmid #85862 | AB.pCCL.sin.cPPT.GFP.miR-340-3p.sensor.PGK.dNGFR.WPRE | addgene full sequence | sequence record 170052 | Addgene NGS Result
ATGGTGAGCAAGGGCGAGGAGCTGTTCACCGGGGTGGTGCCCATCCTGGTCGAGCTGGACGGCGACGTAA
ACGGCCACAAGTTCAGCGTGTCCGGCGAGGGCGAGGGCGATGCCACCTACGGCAAGCTGACCCTGAAGTT
CATCTGCACCACCGGCAAGCTGCCCGTGCCCTGGCCCACCCTCGTGACCACCCTGACCTACGGCGTGCAG
TGCTTCAGCCGCTACCCCGACCACATGAAGCAGCACGACTTCTTCAAGTCCGCCATGCCCGAAGGCTACG
TCCAGGAGCGCACCATCTTCTTCAAGGACGACGGCAACTACAAGACCCGCGCCGAGGTGAAGTTCGAGGG
CGACACCCTGGTGAACCGCATCGAGCTGAAGGGCATCGACTTCAAGGAGGACGGCAACATCCTGGGGCAC
AAGCTGGAGTACAACTACAACAGCCACAACGTCTATATCATGGCCGACAAGCAGAAGAACGGCATCAAGG
TGAACTTCAAGATCCGCCACAACATCGAGGACGGCAGCGTGCAGCTCGCCGACCACTACCAGCAGAACAC
CCCCATCGGCGACGGCCCCGTGCTGCTGCCCGACAACCACTACCTGAGCACCCAGTCCGCCCTGAGCAAA
GACCCCAACGAGAAGCGCGATCACATGGTCCTGCTGGAGTTCGTGACCGCCGCCGGGATCACTCTCGGCA
TGGACGAGCTGTACAAGTAAAGCGGCCGCGTCGAGAGATGGGGGAGGCTAACTGAGCTAGCCGACCTTAA
CTGGGGAGTACTGGTCGACGTAGCGCTATAAAGTAACTGAGACGGAGCTATAAAGTAACTGAGACGGAGC
TATAAAGTAACTGAGACGGAGCTATAAAGTAACTGAGACGGAGCTATAAAGTAACTGAGACGGAGCTATA
AAGTAACTGAGACGGAACCGGTACTAGCTTAGTCATGCACCGGGCTGCAGGAATTCGATGACAGGCGCAG
CTTCCGAGGGATTTGAGATCCAGACATGATAAGATACATTGATGAGTTTGGACAAACCAAAACTAGAATG
CAGTGAAAAAAATGCCTTATTTGTGAAATTTGTGATGCTATTGCCTTATTTGTAACCATTATAAGCTGCA
ATAAACAAGTTAACAACAACAATTGCATTCATTTTATGTTTCAGGTTCAGGGGGAGGTGTGGGAGGTTTT
TTAAAGCAAGTAAAACCTCTACAAATGTGGTATGGCTGATTATGATCAGATCTCTCGAGGCTAGTCTCGT
GATCGATAAAATTTTGAATTTTTGTAATTTGTTTTTGTAATTCTTTAGTTTGTATGTCTGTTGCTATTAT
GTCTACTATTCTTTCCCCTGCACTGTACCCCCCAATCCCCCCTTTTCTTTTAAAAGTTAACCGATACCGT
CGAGATCCGTTCACTAATCGAATGGATCTGTCTCTGTCTCTCTCTCCACCTTCTTCTTCTATTCCTTCGG
GCCTGTCGGGTCCCCTCGGGGTTGGGAGGTGGGTCTGAAACGATAATGGTGAATATCCCTGCCTAACTCT
ATTCACTATAGAAAGTACAGCAAAAACTATTCTTAAACCTACCAAGCCTCCTACTATCATTATGAATAAT
TTTATATACCACAGCCAATTTGTTATGTTAAACCAATTCCACAAACTTGCCCATTTATCTAATTCCAATA
ATTCTTGTTCATTCTTTTCTTGCTGGTTTTGCGATTCTTCAATTAAGGAGTGTATTAAGCTTGTGTAATT
GTTAATTTCTCTGTCCCACTCCATCCAGGTCGTGTGATTCCAAATCTGTTCCAGAGATTTATTACTCCAA
CTAGCATTCCAAGGCACAGCAGTGGTGCAAATGAGTTTTCCAGAGCAACCCCAAATCCCCAGGAGCTGTT
GATCCTTTAGGTATCTTTCCACAGCCAGGATTCTTGCCTGGAGCTGCTTGATGCCCCAGACTGTGAGTTG
CAACAGATGCTGTTGCGCCTCAATAGCCCTCAGCAAATTGTTCTGCTGCTGCACTATACCAGACAATAAT
TGTCTGGCCTGTACCGTCAGCGTCATTGACGCTGCGCCCATAGTGCTTCCTGCTGCTCCCAAGAACCCAA
GGAACAAAGCTCCTATTCCCACTGCTCTTTTTTCTCTCTGCACCACTCTTCTCTTTGCCTTGGTGGGTGC
TACTCCTAATGGTTCAATTTTTACTACTTTATATTTATATAATTCACTTCTCCAATTGTCCCTCATATCT
CCTCCTCCAGGTCTGAAGATCAGCGGCCGCTTGCTGTGCGGTGGTCTTACTTTTGTTTTGCTCTTCCTCT
ATCTTGTCTAAAGCTTCCTTGGTGTCTTTTATCTCTATCCTTTGATGCACACAATAGAGGGTTGCTACTG
TATTATATAATGATCTAAGTTCTTCTGATCCTGTCTGAAGGGATGGTTGTAGCTGTCCCAGTATTTGTCT
ACAGCCTTCTGATGTTTCTAACAGGCCAGGATTAACTGCGAATCGTTCTAGCTCCCTGCTTGCCCATACT
ATATGTTTTAATTTATATTTTTTCTTTCCCCCTGGCCTTAACCGAATTTTTTCCCATCGCGATCTAATTC
TCCCCCGCTTAATACTGACGCTCTCGCACCCATCTCTCTCCTTCTAGCCTCCGCTAGTCAAAATTTTTGG
CGTACTCACCAGTCGCCGCCCCTCGCCTCTTGCCGTGCGCGCTTCAGCAAGCCGAGTCCTGCGTCGAGAG
AGCTCCTCTGGTTTCCCTTTCGCTTTCAAGTCCCTGTTCGGGCGCCACTGCTAGAGATTTTCCACACTGA
CTAAAAGGGTCTGAGGGATCTCTAGTTACCAGAGTCACACAACAGACGGGCACACACTACTTGAAGCACT
CAAGGCAAGCTTTATTGAGGCTTAAGCAGTGGGTTCCCTAGTTAGCCAGAGAGCTCCCAGGCTCAGATCT
GGTCTAACCAGAGAGACCCCGGTTCACTAAACGAGCTCTGCTTATATAGACCTCCCACCGTACACGCCTA
CCGCCCATTTGCGTCAATGGGGCGGAGTTGTTACGACATTTTGGAAAGTCCCGTTGATTTTGGTGCCAAA
ACAAACTCCCATTGACGTCAATGGGGTGGAGACTTGGAAATCCCCGTGAGTCAAACCGCTATCCACGCCC
ATTGATGTACTGCCAAAACCGCATCACCATGGTAATAGCGATGACTAATACGTAGATGTACTGCCAAGTA
GGAAAGTCCCATAAGGTCATGTACTGGGCATAATGCCAGGCGGGCCATTTACCGTCATTGACGTCAATAG
GGGGCGTACTTGGCATATGATACACTTGATGTACTGCCAAGTGGGCAGTTTACCGTAAATACTCCACCCA
TTGACGTCAATGGAAAGTCCCTATTGGCGTTACTATGGGAACATACGTCATTATTGACGTCAATGGGCGG
GGGTCGTTGGGCGGTCAGCCAGGCGGGCCATTTACCGTAAGTTATGTAACGCGGAACTCCATATATGGGC
TATGAACTAATGACCCCGTAATTGATTACTATTAATAACTAGTCAATAATCAATGTCAACATGGCGGTAA
TGTTGGACATGAGCCAATATAAATGTACATATTATGATATGGATACAACGTATGCAATGGCCAAGCTTGC
AGCTCCAGCTTTTGTTCCCTTTAGTGAGGGTTAATTGCGCGCTTGGCGTAATCATGGTCATAGCTGTTTC
CTGTGTGAAATTGTTATCCGCTCACAATTCCACACAACATACGAGCCGGAAGCATAAAGTGTAAAGCCTG
GGGTGCCTAATGAGTGAGCTAACTCACATTAATTGCGTTGCGCTCACTGCCCGCTTTCCAGTCGGGAAAC
CTGTCGTGCCAGCTGCATTAATGAATCGGCCAACGCGCGGGGAGAGGCGGTTTGCGTATTGGGCGCTCTT
CCGCTTCCTCGCTCACTGACTCGCTGCGCTCGGTCGTTCGGCTGCGGCGAGCGGTATCAGCTCACTCAAA
GGCGGTAATACGGTTATCCACAGAATCAGGGGATAACGCAGGAAAGAACATGTGAGCAAAAGGCCAGCAA
AAGGCCAGGAACCGTAAAAAGGCCGCGTTGCTGGCGTTTTTCCATAGGCTCCGCCCCCCTGACGAGCATC
ACAAAAATCGACGCTCAAGTCAGAGGTGGCGAAACCCGACAGGACTATAAAGATACCAGGCGTTTCCCCC
TGGAAGCTCCCTCGTGCGCTCTCCTGTTCCGACCCTGCCGCTTACCGGATACCTGTCCGCCTTTCTCCCT
TCGGGAAGCGTGGCGCTTTCTCATAGCTCACGCTGTAGGTATCTCAGTTCGGTGTAGGTCGTTCGCTCCA
AGCTGGGCTGTGTGCACGAACCCCCCGTTCAGCCCGACCGCTGCGCCTTATCCGGTAACTATCGTCTTGA
GTCCAACCCGGTAAGACACGACTTATCGCCACTGGCAGCAGCCACTGGTAACAGGATTAGCAGAGCGAGG
TATGTAGGCGGTGCTACAGAGTTCTTGAAGTGGTGGCCTAACTACGGCTACACTAGAAGAACAGTATTTG
GTATCTGCGCTCTGCTGAAGCCAGTTACCTTCGGAAAAAGAGTTGGTAGCTCTTGATCCGGCAAACAAAC
CACCGCTGGTAGCGGTGGTTTTTTTGTTTGCAAGCAGCAGATTACGCGCAGAAAAAAAGGATCTCAAGAA
GATCCTTTGATCTTTTCTACGGGGTCTGACGCTCAGTGGAACGAAAACTCACGTTAAGGGATTTTGGTCA
TGAGATTATCAAAAAGGATCTTCACCTAGATCCTTTTAAATTAAAAATGAAGTTTTAAATCAATCTAAAG
TATATATGAGTAAACTTGGTCTGACAGTTACCAATGCTTAATCAGTGAGGCACCTATCTCAGCGATCTGT
CTATTTCGTTCATCCATAGTTGCCTGACTCCCCGTCGTGTAGATAACTACGATACGGGAGGGCTTACCAT
CTGGCCCCAGTGCTGCAATGATACCGCGAGACCCACGCTCACCGGCTCCAGATTTATCAGCAATAAACCA
GCCAGCCGGAAGGGCCGAGCGCAGAAGTGGTCCTGCAACTTTATCCGCCTCCATCCAGTCTATTAATTGT
TGCCGGGAAGCTAGAGTAAGTAGTTCGCCAGTTAATAGTTTGCGCAACGTTGTTGCCATTGCTACAGGCA
TCGTGGTGTCACGCTCGTCGTTTGGTATGGCTTCATTCAGCTCCGGTTCCCAACGATCAAGGCGAGTTAC
ATGATCCCCCATGTTGTGCAAAAAAGCGGTTAGCTCCTTCGGTCCTCCGATCGTTGTCAGAAGTAAGTTG
GCCGCAGTGTTATCACTCATGGTTATGGCAGCACTGCATAATTCTCTTACTGTCATGCCATCCGTAAGAT
GCTTTTCTGTGACTGGTGAGTACTCAACCAAGTCATTCTGAGAATAGTGTATGCGGCGACCGAGTTGCTC
TTGCCCGGCGTCAATACGGGATAATACCGCGCCACATAGCAGAACTTTAAAAGTGCTCATCATTGGAAAA
CGTTCTTCGGGGCGAAAACTCTCAAGGATCTTACCGCTGTTGAGATCCAGTTCGATGTAACCCACTCGTG
CACCCAACTGATCTTCAGCATCTTTTACTTTCACCAGCGTTTCTGGGTGAGCAAAAACAGGAAGGCAAAA
TGCCGCAAAAAAGGGAATAAGGGCGACACGGAAATGTTGAATACTCATACTCTTCCTTTTTCAATATTAT
TGAAGCATTTATCAGGGTTATTGTCTCATGAGCGGATACATATTTGAATGTATTTAGAAAAATAAACAAA
TAGGGGTTCCGCGCACATTTCCCCGAAAAGTGCCACCTAAATTGTAAGCGTTAATATTTTGTTAAAATTC
GCGTTAAATTTTTGTTAAATCAGCTCATTTTTTAACCAATAGGCCGAAATCGGCAAAATCCCTTATAAAT
CAAAAGAATAGACCGAGATAGGGT
[37 nt withheld, positions 5975-6011]
AAAGAACGTGGACTCCAACGTCAAAGG
[49 nt withheld, positions 6039-6087]
T
[91 nt withheld, positions 6089-6179]
G
[124 nt withheld, positions 6181-6304]
CCCATTCGCCATTCAGGCTGCGCAACTGTTGGGAAGGGCGATCGGTGCGGGCCTCTTCGCTATTACGCCA
GCTGGCGAAAGGGGGATGTGCTGCAAGGCGATTAAGTTGGGTAACGCCAGGGTTTTCCCAGTCACGACGT
TGTAAAACGACGGCCAGTGAGCGCGCGTAATACGACTCACTATAGGGCGAATTGGGTACGTCCCTAGGCC
TCCAAAAAAGCCTCCTCACTACTTCTGGAATAGCTCAGAGGCCGAGGCGGCCTCGGCCTCTGCATAAATA
AAAAAAATTAGTCAGCCATGGGGCGGAGAATGGGCGGAACTGGGCGGAGTTAGGGGCGGGATGGGCGGAG
TTAGGGGCGGGATAGCTAGAGCCAGACATGATAAGATACATTGATGAGTTTGGACAAACCACAACTAGAA
TGCAGTGAAAAAAATGCTTTATTTGTGAAATTTGTGATGCTATTGCTTTATTTGTAACCATTATAAGCTG
CAATAAACAAGTTCCTCTCACTCTCTGATATTCATTTCTTTGCAAGTTATAAATACTGAATAATAAGATG
ACATGAACTACTACTGCTAGAGATTTTCCACACTGACTAAAAGGGTCTGAGGGATCTCTAGTTACCAGAG
TCACACAACAGACGGGCACACACTACTTGAAGCACTCAAGGCAAGCTTTATTGAGGCTTAAGCAGTGGGT
TCCCTAGTTAGCCAGAGAGCTCCCAGGCTCAGATCTGGTCTAACCAGAGAGACCCAGTACAAGCAAAAAG
CAGATCTTGTCTTCGTTGGGAGTGAATTAGCCCTTCCAGTCCCCCCTTTTCTTTTAAAAAGTGGCTAAGA
TCTACAGCTGCCTTGTAAGTCATTGGTCTTAAAGGTACCGAGCTCGAATTCCAGGCGGGGAGGCGGCCCA
AAGGGAGATCCGACTCGTCTGAGGGCGAAGGCGAAGACGCGGAAGAGGCCGCAGAGCCGGCAGCAGGCCG
CGGGAAGGAAGGTCCGCTGGATTGAGGGCCGAAGGGACGTAGCAGAAGGACGTCCCGCGCAGAATCCAGG
TGGCAACACAGGCGAGCAGCCATGGAAAGGACGTCAGCTTCCCCGACAACACCACGGAATTGTCAGTGCC
CAACAGCCGAGCCCCTGTCCAGCAGCGGGCAAGGCAGGCGGCGATGAGTTCCGCCGTGGCAATAGGGAGG
GGGAAAGCGAAAGTCCCGGAAAGGAGCTGACAGGTGGTGGCAATGCCCCAACCAGTGGGGGTTGCGTCAG
CAAACACAGTGCACACCACGCCACGTTGCCTGACAACGGGCCACAACTCCTCATAAAGAGACAGCAACCA
GGATTTATACAAGGAGGAGAAAATGAAAGCCATACGGGAAGCAATAGCATGATACAAAGGCATTAAAGCA
GCGTATCCACATAGCGTAAAAGGAGCAACATAGTTAAGAATACCAGTCAATCTTTCACAAATTTTGTAAT
CCAGAGGTTGATTGTCGACTCTAGACTCGACTCTAGAGGATCCCCCTGTTCCACCTCTTGAAGGCTATGT
AGGCCACAAGGCCCACAACCACAGCAGCCAGGATGGAGCAATAGACAGGGATGAGGTTGTCGGTGGTGCC
TCGGGTCACCACGGGCTGGGAGCTGCCCATCACTGTGGTCACCACACCTGCCACCGTGCTGGCTATGAGG
TCTTGTTCTGGAGGTGCCTCAGGCTCCTGGGTGCTGGGGGCTGTGCTGTCCGAGCCCTCTGGGGGTGTGG
ACCGTGTAATCCAACGGCCAGGGATCTCCTCGCACTCGGCGTCGGCCCAGCGTGTGCACTCGCGGAGCTG
GCGCTCGGTGTCCTCGCACACGGTGCAGGGCAGGCACGGGTCCACGTGGTTGGCCTCGTCGGAATACGTG
CCGTCGGGGCACTCCTCGCACACGGTGTTCTGCTTGTCCTGGCAGGAGAACACGAGGCCCGAGCCCGCCT
CGCACACGCGGCACGCCTCGCAGCGCCCAGTCGTCTCATCCTGGTAGTAGCCGTAGGCGCAGCGGCACAC
GGCGTCGTCGGCCTCCACGCACGGCGCCGACATGCTCTGGAGCCCCACGCACTCGGTGCACGGCTTGCAC
GGCTCGGTCGCGCTCACCACGTCGGAGAACGTCACGCTGTCCAGGCAGGGCTCACACACGGTCTGGTTGG
CTCCACAAGGCTGGGCCACACCCTCGCCCAGGTTGCAGGCTTTGCAGCACTCACCGCTGTGTGTGTACAG
GCCTGTGGGGCATGCCTCCTTGGCACCTCCAAGGGACACCCCCAGAAGCAGCAACAGCAGCAGGCGCGGC
CCGTCCATGGCGCGGCCGGTGGCACCTGCCCCCATCGCCCGCCTCCCGCGGCAGCGCTCGACTTCCAGCT
CGGTCCGCTTTGCGGACTGATGGGGCTGCGCTGCGCTGCGCTCCAGCGCCCCCCCTGCCCGCCGGAGCTG
GCCGCGGCCCGAATTCCTGCAGCCCGGGGGATCCCCCTGGGGAGAGAGGTCGGTGATTCGGTCAACGAGG
GAGCCGACTGCCGACGTGCGCTCCGGAGGCTTGCAGAATGCGGAACACCGCGCGGGCAGGAACAGGGCCC
ACACTACCGCCCCACACCCCGCCTCCCGCACCGCCCCTTCCCGGCCGCTGCTCTCGGCGCGCCCTGCTGA
GCAGCCGCTATTGGCCACAGCCCATCGCGGTCGGCGCGCTGCCATTGCTCCCTGGCGCTGTCCGTCTGCG
AGGGTACTAGTGAGACGTGCGGCTTCCGTTTGTCACGTCCGGCACGCCGCGAACCGCAAGGAACCTTCCC
GACTTAGGGGCGGAGCAGGAAGCGTCGCCGGGGGGCCCACAAGGGTAGCGGCGAAGATCCGGGTGACGCT
GCGAACGGACGTGAAGAATGTGCGAGACCCAGGGTCGGCGCCGCTGCGTTTCCCGGAACCACGCCCAGAG
CAGCCGCGTCCCTGCGCAAACCCAGGGCTGCCTTGGAAAAGGCGCAACCCCAACCCCGTGGAATTCGATA
TCAAGCTTCTCGAGGGTAGGCGTGTACGGTGGGAGGCCTATATAAGCAGAGCTCGTTTAGTGAACCGTCA
GATCGCCTGGAGACGCCATCCACGCTGTTTTGACCTCCATAGAAGACACCGGGACCGATCCAGCCTCCGC
GGAATTCACC
