>Addgene plasmid #85862 | AB.pCCL.sin.cPPT.GFP.miR-340-3p.sensor.PGK.dNGFR.WPRE | depositor partial sequence | sequence record 167175 | AB.pCCL.sin.cPPT.GFP.miR-340-3p.sensor.PGK.dNGFR.WPRE sequence 972 bps
TTTATCGATCACGAGACTAGCCTCGAGAGATCTGATCATAATCAGCCATACCACATTTGTAGAGGTTTTA
CTTGCTTTAAAAAACCTCCCACACCTCCCCCTGAACCTGAAACATAAAATGAATGCAATTGTTGTTGTTA
ACTTGTTTATTGCAGCTTATAATGGTTACAAATAAGGCAATAGCATCACAAATTTCACAAATAAGGCATT
TTTTTCACTGCATTCTAGTTTTGGTTTGTCCAAACTCATCAATGTATCTTATCATGTCTGGATCTCAAAT
CCCTCGGAAGCTGCGCCTGTCATCGAATTCCTGCAGCCCGGTGCATGACTAAGCTAGTACCGGTTCCGTC
TCAGTTACTTTATAGCTCCGTCTCAGTTACTTTATAGCTCCGTCTCAGTTACTTTATAGCTCCGTCTCAG
TTACTTTATAGCTCCGTCTCAGTTACTTTATAGCTCCGTCTCAGTTACTTTATAGCGCTACGTCGACCAG
TACTCCCCAGTTAAGGTCGGCTAGCTCAGTTAGCCTCCCCCATCTCTCGACGCGGCCGCTTTACTTGTAC
AGCTCGTCCATGCCGAGAGTGATCCCGGCGGCGGTCACGAACTCCAGCAGGACCATGTGATCGCGCTTCT
CGTTGGGGTCTTTGCTCAGGGCGGACTGGGTGCTCAGGTAGTGGTTGTCGGGCAGCAGCACGGGGCCGTC
GCCGATGGGGGTGTTCTGCTGGTAGTGGTCGGCGAGCTGCACGCTGCCGTCCTCGATGTTGTGGCGGATC
TTGAAGTTCACCTTGATGCCGTTCTTCTGCTTGTCGGCCATGATATAGACGTTGTGGCTGTTGTAGTTGT
ACTCCAGCTTGTGCCCCAGGATGTTGCCGTCCTCCTTGAAGTCGATGCCCTTCAGCTCGATGCGGTTCAC
CAGGGTGTCGCCCTCGAACTTCACCTCGGCGCGGGTCTTGTAGTTGCCGTCGTCCTTGAAGA
